>Addgene plasmid #127110 | pcDNA5_FRT_GFP_6TS_mCH | depositor full sequence | sequence record 243143 | pcDNA5_FRT_GFP_6TS_mCH sequence 6517 bps
GACGGATCGGGAGATCTCCCGATCCCCTATGGTGCACTCTCAGTACAATCTGCTCTGATGCCGCATAGTT
AAGCCAGTATCTGCTCCCTGCTTGTGTGTTGGAGGTCGCTGAGTAGTGCGCGAGCAAAATTTAAGCTACA
ACAAGGCAAGGCTTGACCGACAATTGCATGAAGAATCTGCTTAGGGTTAGGCGTTTTGCGCTGCTTCGCG
ATGTACGGGCCAGATATACGCGTTGACATTGATTATTGACTAGTTATTAATAGTAATCAATTACGGGGTC
ATTAGTTCATAGCCCATATATGGAGTTCCGCGTTACATAACTTACGGTAAATGGCCCGCCTGGCTGACCG
CCCAACGACCCCCGCCCATTGACGTCAATAATGACGTATGTTCCCATAGTAACGCCAATAGGGACTTTCC
ATTGACGTCAATGGGTGGAGTATTTACGGTAAACTGCCCACTTGGCAGTACATCAAGTGTATCATATGCC
AAGTACGCCCCCTATTGACGTCAATGACGGTAAATGGCCCGCCTGGCATTATGCCCAGTACATGACCTTA
TGGGACTTTCCTACTTGGCAGTACATCTACGTATTAGTCATCGCTATTACCATGGTGATGCGGTTTTGGC
AGTACATCAATGGGCGTGGATAGCGGTTTGACTCACGGGGATTTCCAAGTCTCCACCCCATTGACGTCAA
TGGGAGTTTGTTTTGGCACCAAAATCAACGGGACTTTCCAAAATGTCGTAACAACTCCGCCCCATTGACG
CAAATGGGCGGTAGGCGTGTACGGTGGGAGGTCTATATAAGCAGAGCTCTCTGGCTAACTAGAGAACCCA
CTGCTTACTGGCTTATCGAAATTAATACGACTCACTATAGGGAGACCCAAGCTGGCTAGCGTTTAAACTT
AAGCTTGGTACCGAGCTCGGATCCCGAGTATGGTGAGCAAGGGCGAGGAGCTGTTCACCGGGGTGGTGCC
CATCCTGGTCGAGCTGGACGGCGACGTAAACGGCCACAAGTTCAGCGTGTCCGGCGAGGGCGAGGGCGAT
GCCACCTACGGCAAGCTGACCCTGAAGTTCATCTGCACCACCGGCAAGCTGCCCGTGCCCTGGCCCACCC
TCGTGACCACCCTGACCTACGGCGTGCAGTGCTTCAGCCGCTACCCCGACCACATGAAGCAGCACGACTT
CTTCAAGTCCGCCATGCCCGAAGGCTACGTCCAGGAGCGCACCATCTTCTTCAAGGACGACGGCAACTAC
AAGACCCGCGCCGAGGTGAAGTTCGAGGGCGACACCCTGGTGAACCGCATCGAGCTGAAGGGCATCGACT
TCAAGGAGGACGGCAACATCCTGGGGCACAAGCTGGAGTACAACTACAACAGCCACAACGTCTATATCAT
GGCCGACAAGCAGAAGAACGGCATCAAGGTGAACTTCAAGATCCGCCACAACATCGAGGACGGCAGCGTG
CAGCTCGCCGACCACTACCAGCAGAACACCCCCATCGGCGACGGCCCCGTGCTGCTGCCCGACAACCACT
ACCTGAGCACCCAGTCCGCCCTGAGCAAAGACCCCAACGAGAAGCGCGATCACATGGTCCTGCTGGAGTT
CGTGACCGCCGCCGGGATCACTCTCGGCATGGACGAGCTGTACAAGAAGCTTACTAGCACTAGCACTAGC
ACTAGCACTAGCACTAGCACTAGCACTAGTATGGTGAGCAAGGGCGAGGAGGATAACATGGCCATCATCA
AGGAGTTCATGCGCTTCAAGGTGCACATGGAGGGCTCCGTGAACGGCCACGAGTTCGAGATCGAGGGCGA
GGGCGAGGGCCGCCCCTACGAGGGCACCCAGACCGCCAAGCTGAAGGTGACCAAGGGTGGCCCCCTGCCC
TTCGCCTGGGACATCCTGTCCCCTCAGTTCATGTACGGCTCCAAGGCCTACGTGAAGCACCCCGCCGACA
TCCCCGACTACTTGAAGCTGTCCTTCCCCGAGGGCTTCAAGTGGGAGCGCGTGATGAACTTCGAGGACGG
CGGCGTGGTGACCGTGACCCAGGACTCCTCCCTGCAGGACGGCGAGTTCATCTACAAGGTGAAGCTGCGC
GGCACCAACTTCCCCTCCGACGGCCCCGTAATGCAGAAGAAGACCATGGGCTGGGAGGCCTCCTCCGAGC
GGATGTACCCCGAGGACGGCGCCCTGAAGGGCGAGATCAAGCAGAGGCTGAAGCTGAAGGACGGCGGCCA
CTACGACGCTGAGGTCAAGACCACCTACAAGGCCAAGAAGCCCGTGCAGCTGCCCGGCGCCTACAACGTC
AACATCAAGTTGGACATCACCTCCCACAACGAGGACTACACCATCGTGGAACAGTACGAACGCGCCGAGG
GCCGCCACTCCACCGGCGGCATGGACGAGCTGTACAAGTAGTAAGCGGCCGCTCGAGTCTAGAGGGCCCG
TTTAAACCCGCTGATCAGCCTCGACTGTGCCTTCTAGTTGCCAGCCATCTGTTGTTTGCCCCTCCCCCGT
GCCTTCCTTGACCCTGGAAGGTGCCACTCCCACTGTCCTTTCCTAATAAAATGAGGAAATTGCATCGCAT
TGTCTGAGTAGGTGTCATTCTATTCTGGGGGGTGGGGTGGGGCAGGACAGCAAGGGGGAGGATTGGGAAG
ACAATAGCAGGCATGCTGGGGATGCGGTGGGCTCTATGGCTTCTGAGGCGGAAAGAACCAGCTGGGGCTC
TAGGGGGTATCCCC
[124 nt withheld, positions 2745-2868]
C
[91 nt withheld, positions 2870-2960]
AGGGTGATGGTTCACGTACCTAGAAGTTCCTATTCCGAAGTTCCTATTCTCTAGAAAGTATAGGAACTTC
CTTGGCCAAAAAGCCTGAACTCACCGCGACGTCTGTCGAGAAGTTTCTGATCGAAAAGTTCGACAGCGTC
TCCGACCTGATGCAGCTCTCGGAGGGCGAAGAATCTCGTGCTTTCAGCTTCGATGTAGGAGGGCGTGGAT
ATGTCCTGCGGGTAAATAGCTGCGCCGATGGTTTCTACAAAGATCGTTATGTTTATCGGCACTTTGCATC
GGCCGCGCTCCCGATTCCGGAAGTGCTTGACATTGGGGAATTCAGCGAGAGCCTGACCTATTGCATCTCC
CGCCGTGCACAGGGTGTCACGTTGCAAGACCTGCCTGAAACCGAACTGCCCGCTGTTCTGCAGCCGGTCG
CGGAGGCCATGGATGCGATCGCTGCGGCCGATCTTAGCCAGACGAGCGGGTTCGGCCCATTCGGACCGCA
AGGAATCGGTCAATACACTACATGGCGTGATTTCATATGCGCGATTGCTGATCCCCATGTGTATCACTGG
CAAACTGTGATGGACGACACCGTCAGTGCGTCCGTCGCGCAGGCTCTCGATGAGCTGATGCTTTGGGCCG
AGGACTGCCCCGAAGTCCGGCACCTCGTGCACGCGGATTTCGGCTCCAACAATGTCCTGACGGACAATGG
CCGCATAACAGCGGTCATTGACTGGAGCGAGGCGATGTTCGGGGATTCCCAATACGAGGTCGCCAACATC
TTCTTCTGGAGGCCGTGGTTGGCTTGTATGGAGCAGCAGACGCGCTACTTCGAGCGGAGGCATCCGGAGC
TTGCAGGATCGCCGCGGCTCCGGGCGTATATGCTCCGCATTGGTCTTGACCAACTCTATCAGAGCTTGGT
TGACGGCAATTTCGATGATGCAGCTTGGGCGCAGGGTCGATGCGACGCAATCGTCCGATCCGGAGCCGGG
ACTGTCGGGCGTACACAAATCGCCCGCAGAAGCGCGGCCGTCTGGACCGATGGCTGTGTAGAAGTACTCG
CCGATAGTGGAAACCGACGCCCCAGCACTCGTCCGAGGGCAAAGGAATAGCACGTACTACGAGATTTCGA
TTCCACCGCCGCCTTCTATGAAAGGTTGGGCTTCGGAATCGTTTTCCGGGACGCCGGCTGGATGATCCTC
CAGCGCGGGGATCTCATGCTGGAGTTCTTCGCCCACCCCAACTTGTTTATTGCAGCTTATAATGGTTACA
AATAAAGCAATAGCATCACAAATTTCACAAATAAAGCATTTTTTTCACTGCATTCTAGTTGTGGTTTGTC
CAAACTCATCAATGTATCTTATCATGTCTGTATACCGTCGACCTCTAGCTAGAGCTTGGCGTAATCATGG
TCATAGCTGTTTCCTGTGTGAAATTGTTATCCGCTCACAATTCCACACAACATACGAGCCGGAAGCATAA
AGTGTAAAGCCTGGGGTGCCTAATGAGTGAGCTAACTCACATTAATTGCGTTGCGCTCACTGCCCGCTTT
CCAGTCGGGAAACCTGTCGTGCCAGCTGCATTAATGAATCGGCCAACGCGCGGGGAGAGGCGGTTTGCGT
ATTGGGCGCTCTTCCGCTTCCTCGCTCACTGACTCGCTGCGCTCGGTCGTTCGGCTGCGGCGAGCGGTAT
CAGCTCACTCAAAGGCGGTAATACGGTTATCCACAGAATCAGGGGATAACGCAGGAAAGAACATGTGAGC
AAAAGGCCAGCAAAAGGCCAGGAACCGTAAAAAGGCCGCGTTGCTGGCGTTTTTCCATAGGCTCCGCCCC
CCTGACGAGCATCACAAAAATCGACGCTCAAGTCAGAGGTGGCGAAACCCGACAGGACTATAAAGATACC
AGGCGTTTCCCCCTGGAAGCTCCCTCGTGCGCTCTCCTGTTCCGACCCTGCCGCTTACCGGATACCTGTC
CGCCTTTCTCCCTTCGGGAAGCGTGGCGCTTTCTCATAGCTCACGCTGTAGGTATCTCAGTTCGGTGTAG
GTCGTTCGCTCCAAGCTGGGCTGTGTGCACGAACCCCCCGTTCAGCCCGACCGCTGCGCCTTATCCGGTA
ACTATCGTCTTGAGTCCAACCCGGTAAGACACGACTTATCGCCACTGGCAGCAGCCACTGGTAACAGGAT
TAGCAGAGCGAGGTATGTAGGCGGTGCTACAGAGTTCTTGAAGTGGTGGCCTAACTACGGCTACACTAGA
AGGACAGTATTTGGTATCTGCGCTCTGCTGAAGCCAGTTACCTTCGGAAAAAGAGTTGGTAGCTCTTGAT
CCGGCAAACAAACCACCGCTGGTAGCGGTGGTTTTTTTGTTTGCAAGCAGCAGATTACGCGCAGAAAAAA
AGGATCTCAAGAAGATCCTTTGATCTTTTCTACGGGGTCTGACGCTCAGTGGAACGAAAACTCACGTTAA
GGGATTTTGGTCATGAGATTATCAAAAAGGATCTTCACCTAGATCCTTTTAAATTAAAAATGAAGTTTTA
AATCAATCTAAAGTATATATGAGTAAACTTGGTCTGACAGTTACCAATGCTTAATCAGTGAGGCACCTAT
CTCAGCGATCTGTCTATTTCGTTCATCCATAGTTGCCTGACTCCCCGTCGTGTAGATAACTACGATACGG
GAGGGCTTACCATCTGGCCCCAGTGCTGCAATGATACCGCGAGACCCACGCTCACCGGCTCCAGATTTAT
CAGCAATAAACCAGCCAGCCGGAAGGGCCGAGCGCAGAAGTGGTCCTGCAACTTTATCCGCCTCCATCCA
GTCTATTAATTGTTGCCGGGAAGCTAGAGTAAGTAGTTCGCCAGTTAATAGTTTGCGCAACGTTGTTGCC
ATTGCTACAGGCATCGTGGTGTCACGCTCGTCGTTTGGTATGGCTTCATTCAGCTCCGGTTCCCAACGAT
CAAGGCGAGTTACATGATCCCCCATGTTGTGCAAAAAAGCGGTTAGCTCCTTCGGTCCTCCGATCGTTGT
CAGAAGTAAGTTGGCCGCAGTGTTATCACTCATGGTTATGGCAGCACTGCATAATTCTCTTACTGTCATG
CCATCCGTAAGATGCTTTTCTGTGACTGGTGAGTACTCAACCAAGTCATTCTGAGAATAGTGTATGCGGC
GACCGAGTTGCTCTTGCCCGGCGTCAATACGGGATAATACCGCGCCACATAGCAGAACTTTAAAAGTGCT
CATCATTGGAAAACGTTCTTCGGGGCGAAAACTCTCAAGGATCTTACCGCTGTTGAGATCCAGTTCGATG
TAACCCACTCGTGCACCCAACTGATCTTCAGCATCTTTTACTTTCACCAGCGTTTCTGGGTGAGCAAAAA
CAGGAAGGCAAAATGCCGCAAAAAAGGGAATAAGGGCGACACGGAAATGTTGAATACTCATACTCTTCCT
TTTTCAATATTATTGAAGCATTTATCAGGGTTATTGTCTCATGAGCGGATACATATTTGAATGTATTTAG
AAAAATAAACAAATAGGGGTTCCGCGCACATTTCCCCGAAAAGTGCCACCTGACGTC
Features (pLannotate 1.2.2; 21 found; start..end, strand, type, name):
     28..80      -  misc_feature   bom (fragment): basis of mobility region from pBR322
    235..614     +  enhancer       CMV enhancer: human cytomegalovirus immediate early enhancer
    615..818     +  promoter       CMV promoter: human cytomegalovirus (CMV) immediate early promoter
    814..847     +  LTR            5' LTR (truncated) (fragment): truncated 5' long terminal repeat (LTR) from HIV-1
    863..881     +  promoter       T7 promoter: promoter for bacteriophage T7 RNA polymerase
    940..1656    +  CDS            EGFP: EGFP is a basic (constitutively fluorescent) green fluorescent protein published in 1996, derived from Aequorea victoria. It is reported to be a rapidly-maturing weak dimer with moderate acid sensitivity.
   1711..2421    +  CDS            mCherry: monomeric derivative of DsRed fluorescent protein (Shaner et al., 2004) mammalian codon-optimized
   2475..2699    +  polyA_signal   bGH poly(A) signal: bovine growth hormone polyadenylation signal
   2703..2724    +  promoter       SV40 promoter (fragment): SV40 enhancer and early promoter
   2745..2978    +  rep_origin     f1 ori (fragment) (sequence partly withheld): f1 bacteriophage origin of replication; arrow indicates direction of (+) strand synthesis
   2983..3030    +  protein_bind   FRT: FLP-mediated recombination occurs in the 8-bp core sequence TCTAGAAA (Turan and Bode, 2011). FLP recombinase from the Saccharomyces cerevisiae 2μ plasmid
   3038..4060    +  CDS            HygR: aminoglycoside phosphotransferase from E. coli; aph(4)-Ia; confers resistance to hygromycin
   4070..4195    +  CDS            ble (fragment): BLE_KLEPN - Experimental evidence at protein level: Swiss-Prot protein existence level 1. Binding protein with a strong affinity to the bleomycin family of antibiotics. Binds to CL990; an antimitotic-antibiotic compound. From Klebsiella pneumoniae.
   4190..4311    +  polyA_signal   SV40 poly(A) signal: SV40 polyadenylation signal
   4384..4400    -  protein_bind   lac operator: The lac repressor binds to the lac operator to inhibit transcription in E. coli. This inhibition can be relieved by adding lactose or isopropyl-β-D-thiogalactopyranoside (IPTG). lac repressor encoded by lacI
   4408..4438    -  promoter       lac promoter: promoter for the E. coli lac operon
   4453..4474    -  protein_bind   CAP binding site: CAP binding activates transcription in the presence of cAMP. E. coli catabolite activator protein
   4487..4579    -  CDS            lacI (fragment): lac repressor; lacI; The lac repressor binds to the lac operator to inhibit transcription in E. coli. This inhibition can be relieved by adding lactose or isopropyl-β-D-thiogalactopyranoside (IPTG).
   4762..5350    -  rep_origin     ori: high-copy-number ColE1/pMB1/pBR322/pUC origin of replication
   5521..6381    -  CDS            AmpR: β-lactamase; bla; confers resistance to ampicillin, carbenicillin, and related antibiotics
   6382..6486    -  promoter       AmpR promoter: bla
