>Addgene plasmid #127110 | pcDNA5_FRT_GFP_6TS_mCH | addgene full sequence | sequence record 251376 | Addgene NGS Result
GTGTTGGAGGTCGCTGAGTAGTGCGCGAGCAAAATTTAAGCTACAACAAGGCAAGGCTTGACCGACAATT
GCATGAAGAATCTGCTTAGGGTTAGGCGTTTTGCGCTGCTTCGCGATGTACGGGCCAGATATACGCGTTG
ACATTGATTATTGACTAGTTATTAATAGTAATCAATTACGGGGTCATTAGTTCATAGCCCATATATGGAG
TTCCGCGTTACATAACTTACGGTAAATGGCCCGCCTGGCTGACCGCCCAACGACCCCCGCCCATTGACGT
CAATAATGACGTATGTTCCCATAGTAACGCCAATAGGGACTTTCCATTGACGTCAATGGGTGGAGTATTT
ACGGTAAACTGCCCACTTGGCAGTACATCAAGTGTATCATATGCCAAGTACGCCCCCTATTGACGTCAAT
GACGGTAAATGGCCCGCCTGGCATTATGCCCAGTACATGACCTTATGGGACTTTCCTACTTGGCAGTACA
TCTACGTATTAGTCATCGCTATTACCATGGTGATGCGGTTTTGGCAGTACATCAATGGGCGTGGATAGCG
GTTTGACTCACGGGGATTTCCAAGTCTCCACCCCATTGACGTCAATGGGAGTTTGTTTTGGCACCAAAAT
CAACGGGACTTTCCAAAATGTCGTAACAACTCCGCCCCATTGACGCAAATGGGCGGTAGGCGTGTACGGT
GGGAGGTCTATATAAGCAGAGCTCTCTGGCTAACTAGAGAACCCACTGCTTACTGGCTTATCGAAATTAA
TACGACTCACTATAGGGAGACCCAAGCTGGCTAGCGTTTAAACTTAAGCTTGGTACCGAGCTCGGATCCC
GAGTATGGTGAGCAAGGGCGAGGAGCTGTTCACCGGGGTGGTGCCCATCCTGGTCGAGCTGGACGGCGAC
GTAAACGGCCACAAGTTCAGCGTGTCCGGCGAGGGCGAGGGCGATGCCACCTACGGCAAGCTGACCCTGA
AGTTCATCTGCACCACCGGCAAGCTGCCCGTGCCCTGGCCCACCCTCGTGACCACCCTGACCTACGGCGT
GCAGTGCTTCAGCCGCTACCCCGACCACATGAAGCAGCACGACTTCTTCAAGTCCGCCATGCCCGAAGGC
TACGTCCAGGAGCGCACCATCTTCTTCAAGGACGACGGCAACTACAAGACCCGCGCCGAGGTGAAGTTCG
AGGGCGACACCCTGGTGAACCGCATCGAGCTGAAGGGCATCGACTTCAAGGAGGACGGCAACATCCTGGG
GCACAAGCTGGAGTACAACTACAACAGCCACAACGTCTATATCATGGCCGACAAGCAGAAGAACGGCATC
AAGGTGAACTTCAAGATCCGCCACAACATCGAGGACGGCAGCGTGCAGCTCGCCGACCACTACCAGCAGA
ACACCCCCATCGGCGACGGCCCCGTGCTGCTGCCCGACAACCACTACCTGAGCACCCAGTCCGCCCTGAG
CAAAGACCCCAACGAGAAGCGCGATCACATGGTCCTGCTGGAGTTCGTGACCGCCGCCGGGATCACTCTC
GGCATGGACGAGCTGTACAAGAAGCTTACTAGCACTAGCACTAGCACTAGCACTAGCACTAGCACTAGCA
CTAGTATGGTGAGCAAGGGCGAGGAGGATAACATGGCCATCATCAAGGAGTTCATGCGCTTCAAGGTGCA
CATGGAGGGCTCCGTGAACGGCCACGAGTTCGAGATCGAGGGCGAGGGCGAGGGCCGCCCCTACGAGGGC
ACCCAGACCGCCAAGCTGAAGGTGACCAAGGGTGGCCCCCTGCCCTTCGCCTGGGACATCCTGTCCCCTC
AGTTCATGTACGGCTCCAAGGCCTACGTGAAGCACCCCGCCGACATCCCCGACTACTTGAAGCTGTCCTT
CCCCGAGGGCTTCAAGTGGGAGCGCGTGATGAACTTCGAGGACGGCGGCGTGGTGACCGTGACCCAGGAC
TCCTCCCTGCAGGACGGCGAGTTCATCTACAAGGTGAAGCTGCGCGGCACCAACTTCCCCTCCGACGGCC
CCGTAATGCAGAAGAAGACCATGGGCTGGGAGGCCTCCTCCGAGCGGATGTACCCCGAGGACGGCGCCCT
GAAGGGCGAGATCAAGCAGAGGCTGAAGCTGAAGGACGGCGGCCACTACGACGCTGAGGTCAAGACCACC
TACAAGGCCAAGAAGCCCGTGCAGCTGCCCGGCGCCTACAACGTCAACATCAAGTTGGACATCACCTCCC
ACAACGAGGACTACACCATCGTGGAACAGTACGAACGCGCCGAGGGCCGCCACTCCACCGGCGGCATGGA
CGAGCTGTACAAGTAGTAAGCGGCCGCTCGAGTCTAGAGGGCCCGTTTAAACCCGCTGATCAGCCTCGAC
TGTGCCTTCTAGTTGCCAGCCATCTGTTGTTTGCCCCTCCCCCGTGCCTTCCTTGACCCTGGAAGGTGCC
ACTCCCACTGTCCTTTCCTAATAAAATGAGGAAATTGCATCGCATTGTCTGAGTAGGTGTCATTCTATTC
TGGGGGGTGGGGTGGGGCAGGACAGCAAGGGGGAGGATTGGGAAGACAATAGCAGGCATGCTGGGGATGC
GGTGGGCTCTATGGCTTCTGAGGCGGAAAGAACCAGCTGGGGCTCTAGGGGGTATCCCC
[124 nt withheld, positions 2650-2773]
C
[91 nt withheld, positions 2775-2865]
AGGGTGATGGTTCACGTACCTAGAAGTTCCTATTCCGAAGTTCCTATTCTCTAGAAAGTATAGGAACTTC
CTTGGCCAAAAAGCCTGAACTCACCGCGACGTCTGTCGAGAAGTTTCTGATCGAAAAGTTCGACAGCGTC
TCCGACCTGATGCAGCTCTCGGAGGGCGAAGAATCTCGTGCTTTCAGCTTCGATGTAGGAGGGCGTGGAT
ATGTCCTGCGGGTAAATAGCTGCGCCGATGGTTTCTACAAAGATCGTTATGTTTATCGGCACTTTGCATC
GGCCGCGCTCCCGATTCCGGAAGTGCTTGACATTGGGGAATTCAGCGAGAGCCTGACCTATTGCATCTCC
CGCCGTGCACAGGGTGTCACGTTGCAAGACCTGCCTGAAACCGAACTGCCCGCTGTTCTGCAGCCGGTCG
CGGAGGCCATGGATGCGATCGCTGCGGCCGATCTTAGCCAGACGAGCGGGTTCGGCCCATTCGGACCGCA
AGGAATCGGTCAATACACTACATGGCGTGATTTCATATGCGCGATTGCTGATCCCCATGTGTATCACTGG
CAAACTGTGATGGACGACACCGTCAGTGCGTCCGTCGCGCAGGCTCTCGATGAGCTGATGCTTTGGGCCG
AGGACTGCCCCGAAGTCCGGCACCTCGTGCACGCGGATTTCGGCTCCAACAATGTCCTGACGGACAATGG
CCGCATAACAGCGGTCATTGACTGGAGCGAGGCGATGTTCGGGGATTCCCAATACGAGGTCGCCAACATC
TTCTTCTGGAGGCCGTGGTTGGCTTGTATGGAGCAGCAGACGCGCTACTTCGAGCGGAGGCATCCGGAGC
TTGCAGGATCGCCGCGGCTCCGGGCGTATATGCTCCGCATTGGTCTTGACCAACTCTATCAGAGCTTGGT
TGACGGCAATTTCGATGATGCAGCTTGGGCGCAGGGTCGATGCGACGCAATCGTCCGATCCGGAGCCGGG
ACTGTCGGGCGTACACAAATCGCCCGCAGAAGCGCGGCCGTCTGGACCGATGGCTGTGTAGAAGTACTCG
CCGATAGTGGAAACCGACGCCCCAGCACTCGTCCGAGGGCAAAGGAATAGCACGTACTACGAGATTTCGA
TTCCACCGCCGCCTTCTATGAAAGGTTGGGCTTCGGAATCGTTTTCCGGGACGCCGGCTGGATGATCCTC
CAGCGCGGGGATCTCATGCTGGAGTTCTTCGCCCACCCCAACTTGTTTATTGCAGCTTATAATGGTTACA
AATAAAGCAATAGCATCACAAATTTCACAAATAAAGCATTTTTTTCACTGCATTCTAGTTGTGGTTTGTC
CAAACTCATCAATGTATCTTATCATGTCTGTATACCGTCGACCTCTAGCTAGAGCTTGGCGTAATCATGG
TCATAGCTGTTTCCTGTGTGAAATTGTTATCCGCTCACAATTCCACACAACATACGAGCCGGAAGCATAA
AGTGTAAAGCCTGGGGTGCCTAATGAGTGAGCTAACTCACATTAATTGCGTTGCGCTCACTGCCCGCTTT
CCAGTCGGGAAACCTGTCGTGCCAGCTGCATTAATGAATCGGCCAACGCGCGGGGAGAGGCGGTTTGCGT
ATTGGGCGCTCTTCCGCTTCCTCGCTCACTGACTCGCTGCGCTCGGTCGTTCGGCTGCGGCGAGCGGTAT
CAGCTCACTCAAAGGCGGTAATACGGTTATCCACAGAATCAGGGGATAACGCAGGAAAGAACATGTGAGC
AAAAGGCCAGCAAAAGGCCAGGAACCGTAAAAAGGCCGCGTTGCTGGCGTTTTTCCATAGGCTCCGCCCC
CCTGACGAGCATCACAAAAATCGACGCTCAAGTCAGAGGTGGCGAAACCCGACAGGACTATAAAGATACC
AGGCGTTTCCCCCTGGAAGCTCCCTCGTGCGCTCTCCTGTTCCGACCCTGCCGCTTACCGGATACCTGTC
CGCCTTTCTCCCTTCGGGAAGCGTGGCGCTTTCTCATAGCTCACGCTGTAGGTATCTCAGTTCGGTGTAG
GTCGTTCGCTCCAAGCTGGGCTGTGTGCACGAACCCCCCGTTCAGCCCGACCGCTGCGCCTTATCCGGTA
ACTATCGTCTTGAGTCCAACCCGGTAAGACACGACTTATCGCCACTGGCAGCAGCCACTGGTAACAGGAT
TAGCAGAGCGAGGTATGTAGGCGGTGCTACAGAGTTCTTGAAGTGGTGGCCTAACTACGGCTACACTAGA
AGAACAGTATTTGGTATCTGCGCTCTGCTGAAGCCAGTTACCTTCGGAAAAAGAGTTGGTAGCTCTTGAT
CCGGCAAACAAACCACCGCTGGTAGCGGTGGTTTTTTTGTTTGCAAGCAGCAGATTACGCGCAGAAAAAA
AGGATCTCAAGAAGATCCTTTGATCTTTTCTACGGGGTCTGACGCTCAGTGGAACGAAAACTCACGTTAA
GGGATTTTGGTCATGAGATTATCAAAAAGGATCTTCACCTAGATCCTTTTAAATTAAAAATGAAGTTTTA
AATCAATCTAAAGTATATATGAGTAAACTTGGTCTGACAGTTACCAATGCTTAATCAGTGAGGCACCTAT
CTCAGCGATCTGTCTATTTCGTTCATCCATAGTTGCCTGACTCCCCGTCGTGTAGATAACTACGATACGG
GAGGGCTTACCATCTGGCCCCAGTGCTGCAATGATACCGCGAGACCCACGCTCACCGGCTCCAGATTTAT
CAGCAATAAACCAGCCAGCCGGAAGGGCCGAGCGCAGAAGTGGTCCTGCAACTTTATCCGCCTCCATCCA
GTCTATTAATTGTTGCCGGGAAGCTAGAGTAAGTAGTTCGCCAGTTAATAGTTTGCGCAACGTTGTTGCC
ATTGCTACAGGCATCGTGGTGTCACGCTCGTCGTTTGGTATGGCTTCATTCAGCTCCGGTTCCCAACGAT
CAAGGCGAGTTACATGATCCCCCATGTTGTGCAAAAAAGCGGTTAGCTCCTTCGGTCCTCCGATCGTTGT
CAGAAGTAAGTTGGCCGCAGTGTTATCACTCATGGTTATGGCAGCACTGCATAATTCTCTTACTGTCATG
CCATCCGTAAGATGCTTTTCTGTGACTGGTGAGTACTCAACCAAGTCATTCTGAGAATAGTGTATGCGGC
GACCGAGTTGCTCTTGCCCGGCGTCAATACGGGATAATACCGCGCCACATAGCAGAACTTTAAAAGTGCT
CATCATTGGAAAACGTTCTTCGGGGCGAAAACTCTCAAGGATCTTACCGCTGTTGAGATCCAGTTCGATG
TAACCCACTCGTGCACCCAACTGATCTTCAGCATCTTTTACTTTCACCAGCGTTTCTGGGTGAGCAAAAA
CAGGAAGGCAAAATGCCGCAAAAAAGGGAATAAGGGCGACACGGAAATGTTGAATACTCATACTCTTCCT
TTTTCAATATTATTGAAGCATTTATCAGGGTTATTGTCTCATGAGCGGATACATATTTGAATGTATTTAG
AAAAATAAACAAATAGGGGTTCCGCGCACATTTCCCCGAAAAGTGCCACCTGACGTCGACGGATCGGGAG
ATCTCCCGATCCCCTATGGTGCACTCTCAGTACAATCTGCTCTGATGCCGCATAGTTAAGCCAGTATCTG
CTCCCTGCTTGT
Features (pLannotate 1.2.2; 21 found; start..end, strand, type, name):
    140..519     +  enhancer       CMV enhancer: human cytomegalovirus immediate early enhancer
    520..723     +  promoter       CMV promoter: human cytomegalovirus (CMV) immediate early promoter
    719..752     +  LTR            5' LTR (truncated) (fragment): truncated 5' long terminal repeat (LTR) from HIV-1
    768..786     +  promoter       T7 promoter: promoter for bacteriophage T7 RNA polymerase
    845..1561    +  CDS            EGFP: EGFP is a basic (constitutively fluorescent) green fluorescent protein published in 1996, derived from Aequorea victoria. It is reported to be a rapidly-maturing weak dimer with moderate acid sensitivity.
   1616..2326    +  CDS            mCherry: monomeric derivative of DsRed fluorescent protein (Shaner et al., 2004) mammalian codon-optimized
   2380..2604    +  polyA_signal   bGH poly(A) signal: bovine growth hormone polyadenylation signal
   2608..2629    +  promoter       SV40 promoter (fragment): SV40 enhancer and early promoter
   2650..2883    +  rep_origin     f1 ori (fragment) (sequence partly withheld): f1 bacteriophage origin of replication; arrow indicates direction of (+) strand synthesis
   2888..2935    +  protein_bind   FRT: FLP-mediated recombination occurs in the 8-bp core sequence TCTAGAAA (Turan and Bode, 2011). FLP recombinase from the Saccharomyces cerevisiae 2μ plasmid
   2943..3965    +  CDS            HygR: aminoglycoside phosphotransferase from E. coli; aph(4)-Ia; confers resistance to hygromycin
   3975..4100    +  CDS            ble (fragment): BLE_KLEPN - Experimental evidence at protein level: Swiss-Prot protein existence level 1. Binding protein with a strong affinity to the bleomycin family of antibiotics. Binds to CL990; an antimitotic-antibiotic compound. From Klebsiella pneumoniae.
   4095..4216    +  polyA_signal   SV40 poly(A) signal: SV40 polyadenylation signal
   4289..4305    -  protein_bind   lac operator: The lac repressor binds to the lac operator to inhibit transcription in E. coli. This inhibition can be relieved by adding lactose or isopropyl-β-D-thiogalactopyranoside (IPTG). lac repressor encoded by lacI
   4313..4343    -  promoter       lac promoter: promoter for the E. coli lac operon
   4358..4379    -  protein_bind   CAP binding site: CAP binding activates transcription in the presence of cAMP. E. coli catabolite activator protein
   4392..4484    -  CDS            lacI (fragment): lac repressor; lacI; The lac repressor binds to the lac operator to inhibit transcription in E. coli. This inhibition can be relieved by adding lactose or isopropyl-β-D-thiogalactopyranoside (IPTG).
   4667..5255    -  rep_origin     ori: high-copy-number ColE1/pMB1/pBR322/pUC origin of replication
   5426..6286    -  CDS            AmpR: β-lactamase; bla; confers resistance to ampicillin, carbenicillin, and related antibiotics
   6287..6391    -  promoter       AmpR promoter: bla
   6450..6502    -  misc_feature   bom (fragment): basis of mobility region from pBR322
