[The description below was written by a language model from this plasmid's Addgene catalogue record and pLannotate feature annotations shown in this document.]
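Description:
pcDNA5_FRT_GFP_6TS_mCH is a 6,517-nt mammalian expression plasmid built on the pcDNA5_FRT backbone. It is propagated in E. coli through a high-copy ColE1/pUC-type origin and selected with ampicillin via the bla gene and its native promoter. The two sequence records for it, one from the depositor and one from repository sequencing, have the same length and the same feature order. They differ only in where numbering starts.

The payload is a GFP-mCherry fusion. An EGFP coding sequence is followed, after a gap of about 54 nt, by a mammalian codon-optimized mCherry coding sequence. The human CMV immediate-early enhancer and promoter drive expression, and the bovine growth hormone polyadenylation signal terminates the transcript. A T7 promoter lies upstream of the insert. The "6TS" in the name presumably refers to the short unannotated segment between the two fluorescent proteins, but the record does not define it, and the cloning sites are listed as unknown.

Downstream of the expression cassette, an FRT site directly precedes a hygromycin resistance coding sequence with an SV40 polyadenylation signal. No complete promoter is annotated upstream of this gene. This is the standard layout for FLP recombinase-mediated integration: recombination into a matching genomic FRT site places the hygromycin gene under a host-resident promoter, so stable single-copy integrants can be selected in compatible cell lines.

The associated publication concerns the fate of 40S ribosomal subunits stalled in translation, which suggests use as a dual-fluorescence reporter comparing the green and red signals. The catalogue fields do not state the purpose explicitly. Several short annotated fragments (HIV-1 LTR, ble, lacI, f1 ori, SV40 promoter) appear to be backbone remnants or partial matches.
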