Addgene plasmid #127110: pcDNA5_FRT_GFP_6TS_mCH
Depositing lab: Thomas Tuschl. Depositing organization: Rockefeller University. Publication: The G3BP1-Family-USP10 Deubiquitinase Complex Rescues Ubiquitinated 40S Subunits of Ribosomes Stalled in Translation from Lysosomal Degradation. Meyer C, Garzia A, Morozov P, Molina H, Tuschl T. Mol Cell. 2020 Mar 19;77(6):1193-1205.e5. doi: 10.1016/j.molcel.2019.12.024. Epub 2020 Jan 24. PubMed 31981475.
Backbone
  Vector backbone: pcDNA5_FRT
  Vector type: Mammalian Expression
Growth in bacteria
  Bacterial resistance: Ampicillin, 100 μg/mL
  Growth temperature: 37°C
  Growth strain: DH5alpha
  Copy number: Unknown
Gene/Insert
  Gene/Insert name: GFP-mCherry fusion
  Cloning method: Restriction Enzyme; 5′ cloning site Unknown (unknown if destroyed); 3′ cloning site Unknown (unknown if destroyed)
Terms and licenses: Academic/Nonprofit Terms; Industry Terms: Not Available to Industry
How to cite: pcDNA5_FRT_GFP_6TS_mCH was a gift from Thomas Tuschl (Addgene plasmid # 127110 ; http://n2t.net/addgene:127110 ; RRID:Addgene_127110)
